Addgene plasmid #80060: pMT-myl7-cytoBirA-2A-mCherry_Ras
Purpose: Myl7 promoter driving HA-tagged biotin ligase (BirA), a Thosea asigna virus peptide (2A), and membrane-tethered mCherry protein (membCherry); flanked by Tol2 sequences
Depositing lab: Tatjana Sauka-Spengler. Depositing organization: University of Oxford. Publication: Biotagging of Specific Cell Populations in Zebrafish Reveals Gene Regulatory Logic Encoded in the Nuclear Transcriptome. Trinh LA, Chong-Morrison V, Gavriouchkina D, Hochgreb-Hagele T, Senanayake U, Fraser SE, Sauka-Spengler T. Cell Rep. 2017 Apr 11;19(2):425-440. doi: 10.1016/j.celrep.2017.03.045. PubMed 28402863.
Backbone
  Vector backbone: pMT
  Backbone size w/o insert (bp): 5139
  Total vector size (bp): 7194
  Vector type: Bacterial Expression ; zebrafish biotagging
Growth in bacteria
  Bacterial resistance: Ampicillin, 100 μg/mL
  Growth temperature: 37°C
  Growth strain: DH5alpha
  Copy number: High Copy
Gene/Insert
  Gene/Insert name: Biotin ligase (BirA), a Thosea asigna virus peptide (2A), and mCherry protein
  Species: D. rerio (zebrafish)
  Insert size (bp): 2055
  Promoter: Myl7 promoter
  Tag / fusion protein: 3x HA (N terminal on insert)
  Cloning method: Gibson Cloning
  Sequencing primers: 5′ AAGGTTAAGCGGCCGCAAGC; 3′ taatacgactcactatagggag
Terms and licenses: Academic/Nonprofit Terms; Industry Terms: Not Available to Industry
How to cite: pMT-myl7-cytoBirA-2A-mCherry_Ras was a gift from Tatjana Sauka-Spengler (Addgene plasmid # 80060 ; http://n2t.net/addgene:80060 ; RRID:Addgene_80060)
