[The description below was written by a language model from this plasmid's Addgene catalogue record and pLannotate feature annotations shown in this document.]
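Description:
pMT-myl7-cytoBirA-2A-mCherry_Ras is a 7.2 kb Tol2 transposon plasmid for zebrafish transgenesis, built on the pMT backbone, whose annotated features (T3 and T7 promoters, lac promoter/operator, lacZα fragment, pBluescript-type MCS remnant, f1 ori) indicate a pBluescript-like cloning vector. It is propagated in E. coli through a high-copy ColE1/pUC origin and selected with ampicillin via the AmpR (β-lactamase) cassette. According to the catalogue entry, the expression cassette is flanked by Tol2 sequences, which allow transposase-mediated integration into the fish genome. The automated feature table does not annotate the Tol2 arms, the myl7 promoter or the HA tag; the unannotated stretch upstream of birA presumably contains the promoter-side elements.

The payload is a single open reading frame driven by the myl7 promoter, a regulatory element generally used for cardiomyocyte-specific expression. It encodes E. coli biotin ligase BirA carrying an N-terminal 3xHA tag (the "cyto" in the name suggests a cytoplasmic form), followed by a Thosea asigna virus 2A peptide and mCherry fused at its C terminus to a short H-Ras fragment. Ribosomal skipping at the 2A sequence yields two separate proteins from one transcript, and the Ras tail tethers mCherry to the membrane, marking the cells that express BirA. An SV40 poly(A) signal lies downstream of the cassette, though it is annotated on the opposite strand.

The construct serves as a tissue-specific BirA "driver" in the zebrafish biotagging system. BirA biotinylates proteins carrying a suitable acceptor tag supplied by a separate construct, permitting streptavidin-based isolation of material from the labelled cell population, for example for transcriptome analysis.
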