Features (pLannotate 1.2.2; 19 found; start..end, strand, type, name):
      3..19      +  protein_bind   lac operator: The lac repressor binds to the lac operator to inhibit transcription in E. coli. This inhibition can be relieved by adding lactose or isopropyl-β-D-thiogalactopyranoside (IPTG). lac repressor encoded by lacI
     64..82      +  promoter       T3 promoter: promoter for bacteriophage T3 RNA polymerase
     95..135     +  misc_feature   MCS (fragment): pBluescript multiple cloning site
   2157..3119    +  CDS            birA: BIRA_ECOLI - Also known as bioR, dhbB. Experimental evidence at protein level: Swiss-Prot protein existence level 1. Acts both as a biotin--[acetyl-CoA-carboxylase] ligase and a biotin-operon repressor. In the presence of ATP, BirA activates biotin to form the BirA-biotinyl-5'-adenylate (BirA-bio-5'-AMP or holoBirA) complex. HoloBirA can either transfer the biotinyl moiety to the biotin carboxyl carrier protein (BCCP) subunit of acetyl-CoA carboxylase, or bind to the biotin operator site and inhibit transcription of the operon. From Escherichia coli (strain K12).
   3135..3184    +  CDS            T2A (fragment): 2A peptide from Thosea asigna virus capsid protein Eukaryotic ribosomes fail to insert a peptide bond between the Gly and Pro residues, yielding separate polypeptides.
   3195..3902    +  CDS            mCherry: mCherry is a basic (constitutively fluorescent) red fluorescent protein published in 2004, derived from Discosoma sp.. It is reported to be a very rapidly-maturing monomer with low acid sensitivity.
   3918..3980    +  CDS            H-Ras (fragment): human small GTPase proto-oncoprotein
   3988..4005    -  promoter       T7 promoter (fragment): promoter for bacteriophage T7 RNA polymerase
   4015..4033    -  promoter       T7 promoter: promoter for bacteriophage T7 RNA polymerase
   4040..4174    -  polyA_signal   SV40 poly(A) signal: SV40 polyadenylation signal
   4444..4462    -  promoter       T7 promoter: promoter for bacteriophage T7 RNA polymerase
   4470..4625    +  CDS            lacZα (fragment): LacZα fragment of β-galactosidase; lacZ fragment
   4630..5058    +  rep_origin     f1 ori (sequence partly withheld): f1 bacteriophage origin of replication; arrow indicates direction of (+) strand synthesis
   5111..5215    +  promoter       AmpR promoter: bla
   5216..6076    +  CDS            AmpR: β-lactamase; bla; confers resistance to ampicillin, carbenicillin, and related antibiotics
   6247..6835    +  rep_origin     ori: high-copy-number ColE1/pMB1/pBR322/pUC origin of replication
   7018..7110    +  CDS            lacI (fragment): lac repressor; lacI; The lac repressor binds to the lac operator to inhibit transcription in E. coli. This inhibition can be relieved by adding lactose or isopropyl-β-D-thiogalactopyranoside (IPTG).
   7123..7144    +  protein_bind   CAP binding site: CAP binding activates transcription in the presence of cAMP. E. coli catabolite activator protein
   7159..7189    +  promoter       lac promoter: promoter for the E. coli lac operon
>Addgene plasmid #80060 | pMT-myl7-cytoBirA-2A-mCherry_Ras | depositor full sequence | sequence record 152594 | pMT-myl7-cytoBirA-2A-mCherry_Ras sequence 7194 bps
AATTGTGAGCGGATAACAATTTCACACAGGAAACAGCTATGACCATGATTACGCCAAGCGCGCAATTAAC
CCTCACTAAAGGGAACAAAAGCTGGAGCTCCACCGCGGTGGCGGCCGCTCTAGAACTAGTGGATCTGCTG
GGCTTGCTGAAGGTAGGGGGTCAAGAACCAGAGGTGTAAAGTACTTGAGTAATTTTACTTGATTACTGTA
CTTAAGTATTATTTTTGGGGATTTTTACTTTACTTGAGTACAATTAAAAATCAATACTTTTACTTTTACT
TAATTACATTTTTTTAGAAAAAAAAGTACTTTTTACTCCTTACAATTTTATTTACAGTCAAAAAGTACTT
ATTTTTTGGAGATCACTTGGGCCCGGCTCGAGTGTGACCAAAGCTTAAATCAGTTGTGTTAAATAAGAGA
CATTCAAAATAAATGTAAATGAGCTCTCCAAATCAGCAGACTTAACATTCTTTAAAATGATTGATTCAAT
AGTGATACAAATCAGGCATAGCAGTTGTAACTTTTGATAAATTACAGAAAATGTCAAATACGGAGAACCG
ATTCTTTTTTATGACACATCCAAGCACACATTTAACACAATCCAGGCAAACCCCGAATTTCAGAGTCACA
AGCACTGTTTGTACAAGAGCTTTGCCTAAGGACGCACAGTCTCTATGAGTCCAGGTCGTTGGTTTCACTC
TTATTTTAAACATGTGACATTTTTCCTGCCATCCTGTCTTAGGCTGCTGTTTGCTTCATTTCATGTCACA
TTAATTTCCTCAGTAGCACCTTTTACACACACAGCCAATCTTTTCCAGAACATTCAATTGCTTTGAAGAG
ATAATGTGTGAACAAATCCATTTAGAAAAGGAAAATTAAGAATTTGTAAAATCATCTGTAAATTGTTGGC
ATTCTTCTGTATATGAACATCACATCATTTACAGGTAAAGGTCTGGTCATTAATTATATGACAATTTACT
GGTATTATTTTGTGAAAGGGGCTATTTTCAATGCATTCATCCATCCTTTTCATCCCTCAAATCTCTCATT
CACGTCCCCCTCCCCATCTGCACACTTTATCTCATTTTCCACCCTGCTGGAATCTGAGCACTTGTGCAGT
TATCAGGGCTCCTGTATTTAGGAGGCTCTGGGTGTCCATGTAGGGGACGAACAGAAACACTGCAGACCTT
TATAGAAGAACAAATGATAAGAGTCCTCATACATAAAGACTCCATTAGAAACGTCAGTGACCCAGGAGCC
CAGACCAACAGCAAAGCAGACAGTGAACGTGGTGAGTAGACAAAGCTATACTTTTTTGGTTTTGAATATA
ATATTAATGTGAAAATAAAAAGGGTCTATATGAAGTTAAATGGTGTTTGTTTGTTGATATTAAATATTAG
AAGCATCTTTTCTGCATTTGTATGTTGTGATTCTATCTTTTAATGGTATTTTTACTTAGGTACTTTTTTC
TGTACACTGTAAAACGCAAAAAAGTTAAGGTAACTCAAATCATTTGAGAAAACCGATTGTAACAAGCCAT
CTGAAGTTCAAAAACTAATCTAAATGAGTACTGTGAACTTAATCTATTTGAGTAAAAGAAGCAATTTGAG
CACAGTAAAACCCAGTAAATGAAGAGAACTCAACCAACTGAGTACTGTAAAACCCAATAAGTTGAGGCAG
CTCACACCGTTAGAGGAAACCGATTGCTACAAACCATTTGAGTTAAAAAAAAGAATCTATATGAGTACTG
TGAACTTACTCCATTTAAGTTGAAGTAATGAGGTAATTAATTAACTCATTACCCTCAACACTAAGTTCAA
AACTCTTTTCAAATGAGTAGAATTAATCTTCAGCCAATTTTGAGTTAACTATACTCATTTCATTTGATAA
AGTTGACTATTGGGTTTTACAGTGTATAAATGCTATAAATTGAGTTTCCAAATAATGCTTCTCTTTTTTT
TTTACTCACAGGCTAGTCGAATTCAAGGTTAAGCGGCCGCAAGCTAGATTGGCATTCCGGTACTGTTGGT
AAAGCCACCATGGCCACCTATGACGTCCCAGATTACGCAAGTTTGCCCGGGTATGATGTTCCTGATTATG
CTAGCCTCCCGGGTTACGATGTGCCCGACTATGCCTCACTTCCAGGCAGATCTCCTATGAAGGATAACAC
CGTGCCACTGAAATTGATTGCCCTGTTAGCGAACGGTGAATTTCACTCTGGCGAGCAGTTGGGTGAAACG
CTGGGAATGAGCCGGGCGGCTATTAATAAACACATTCAGACACTGCGTGACTGGGGCGTTGATGTCTTTA
CCGTTCCGGGTAAAGGATACAGCCTGCCTGAGCCTATCCAGTTACTTAATGCTAAACAGATATTGGGTCA
GCTGGATGGCGGTAGTGTAGCCGTGCTGCCAGTGATTGACTCCACGAATCAGTACCTTCTTGATCGTATC
GGAGAGCTTAAATCGGGCGATGCTTGCATTGCAGAATACCAGCAGGCTGGCCGTGGTCGCCGGGGTCGGA
AATGGTTTTCGCCTTTTGGCGCAAACTTATATTTGTCGATGTTCTGGCGTCTGGAACAAGGCCCGGCGGC
GGCGATTGGTTTAAGTCTGGTTATCGGTATCGTGATGGCGGAAGTATTACGCAAGCTGGGTGCAGATAAA
GTTCGTGTTAAATGGCCTAATGACCTCTATCTGCAGGATCGCAAGCTGGCAGGCATTCTGGTGGAGCTGA
CTGGCAAAACTGGCGATGCGGCGCAAATAGTCATTGGAGCCGGGATCAACATGGCAATGCGCCGTGTTGA
AGAGAGTGTCGTTAATCAGGGGTGGATCACGCTGCAGGAAGCGGGGATCAATCTCGATCGTAATACGTTG
GCGGCCATGCTAATACGTGAATTACGTGCTGCGTTGGAACTCTTCGAACAAGAAGGATTGGCACCTTATC
TGTCGCGCTGGGAAAAGCTGGATAATTTTATTAATCGCCCAGTGAAACTTATCATTGGTGATAAAGAAAT
ATTTGGCATTTCACGCGGAATAGACAAACAGGGGGCTTTATTACTTGAGCAGGATGGAATAATAAAACCC
TGGATGGGCGGTGAAATATCCCTGCGTAGTGCAGAAAAAGATATCGGATCAGGAGAGGGCAGGGGAAGTC
TTCTAACATGCGGGGACGTGGAGGAAAATCCCGGGCCCAGATCTATGGTGAGCAAGGGCGAGGAGGATAA
CATGGCCATCATCAAGGAGTTCATGCGCTTCAAGGTGCACATGGAGGGCTCCGTGAACGGCCACGAGTTC
GAGATCGAGGGCGAGGGCGAGGGCCGCCCCTACGAGGGCACCCAGACCGCCAAGCTGAAGGTGACCAAGG
GTGGCCCCCTGCCCTTCGCCTGGGACATCCTGTCCCCTCAGTTCATGTACGGCTCCAAGGCCTACGTGAA
GCACCCCGCCGACATCCCCGACTACTTGAAGCTGTCCTTCCCCGAGGGCTTCAAGTGGGAGCGCGTGATG
AACTTCGAGGACGGCGGCGTGGTGACCGTGACCCAGGACTCCTCCCTGCAGGACGGCGAGTTCATCTACA
AGGTGAAGCTGCGCGGCACCAACTTCCCCTCCGACGGCCCCGTAATGCAGAAGAAGACCATGGGCTGGGA
GGCCTCCTCCGAGCGGATGTACCCCGAGGACGGCGCCCTGAAGGGCGAGATCAAGCAGAGGCTGAAGCTG
AAGGACGGCGGCCACTACGACGCTGAGGTCAAGACCACCTACAAGGCCAAGAAGCCCGTGCAGCTGCCCG
GCGCCTACAACGTCAACATCAAGTTGGACATCACCTCCCACAACGAGGACTACACCATCGTGGAACAGTA
CGAACGCGCCGAGGGCCGCCACTCCACCGGCGGCATGGACGAGCTGTACAAGGGAGGAGGAAGATCTAAG
CTGAACCCTCCTGATGAGAGTGGCCCCGGCTGCATGAGCTGCAAGTGTGTGCTCTCCTGATCTAGAACTA
TAGTGAGTCGTATTACCCGGACTCCCTATAGTGAGTCGTATTAACCGGTGATCCAGACATGATAAGATAC
ATTGATGAGTTTGGACAAACCACAACTAGAATGCAGTGAAAAAAATGCTTTATTTGTGAAATTTGTGATG
CTATTGCTTTATTTGTAACCATTATAAGCTGCAATAAACAAGTTAACAACAACAATTGCATTCATTTTAT
GTTTCAGGTTCAGGGGGAGGTGTGGGAGGTTTTTTGATATCCCGGGTTTAAACGCATGCAGATCTAATAC
TCAAGTACAATTTTAATGGAGTACTTTTTTACTTTTACTCAAGTAAGATTCTAGCCAGATACTTTTACTT
TTAATTGAGTAAAATTTTCCCTAAGTACTTGTACTTTCACTTGAGTAAAATTTTTGAGTACTTTTTACAC
CTCTGTCAAGAACCATATGGGTACCCAATTCGCCCTATAGTGAGTCGTATTACGCGCGCTCACTGGCCGT
CGTTTTACAACGTCGTGACTGGGAAAACCCTGGCGTTACCCAACTTAATCGCCTTGCAGCACATCCCCCT
TTCGCCAGCTGGCGTAATAGCGAAGAGGCCCGCACCGATCGCCCTTCCCAACAGTTGCGCAGCCTGAATG
GCGAATGGG
[124 nt withheld, positions 4630-4753]
C
[91 nt withheld, positions 4755-4845]
A
[49 nt withheld, positions 4847-4895]
CCTTTGACGTTGGAGTCCACGTTCTTT
[37 nt withheld, positions 4923-4959]
ACCCTATCTCGGTCTATTCTTTTGATTTATAAGGGATTTTGCCGATTTCGGCCTATTGGTTAAAAAATGA
GCTGATTTAACAAAAATTTAACGCGAATTTTAACAAAATATTAACGCTTACAATTTAGGTGGCACTTTTC
GGGGAAATGTGCGCGGAACCCCTATTTGTTTATTTTTCTAAATACATTCAAATATGTATCCGCTCATGAG
ACAATAACCCTGATAAATGCTTCAATAATATTGAAAAAGGAAGAGTATGAGTATTCAACATTTCCGTGTC
GCCCTTATTCCCTTTTTTGCGGCATTTTGCCTTCCTGTTTTTGCTCACCCAGAAACGCTGGTGAAAGTAA
AAGATGCTGAAGATCAGTTGGGTGCACGAGTGGGTTACATCGAACTGGATCTCAACAGCGGTAAGATCCT
TGAGAGTTTTCGCCCCGAAGAACGTTTTCCAATGATGAGCACTTTTAAAGTTCTGCTATGTGGCGCGGTA
TTATCCCGTATTGACGCCGGGCAAGAGCAACTCGGTCGCCGCATACACTATTCTCAGAATGACTTGGTTG
AGTACTCACCAGTCACAGAAAAGCATCTTACGGATGGCATGACAGTAAGAGAATTATGCAGTGCTGCCAT
AACCATGAGTGATAACACTGCGGCCAACTTACTTCTGACAACGATCGGAGGACCGAAGGAGCTAACCGCT
TTTTTGCACAACATGGGGGATCATGTAACTCGCCTTGATCGTTGGGAACCGGAGCTGAATGAAGCCATAC
CAAACGACGAGCGTGACACCACGATGCCTGTAGCAATGGCAACAACGTTGCGCAAACTATTAACTGGCGA
ACTACTTACTCTAGCTTCCCGGCAACAATTAATAGACTGGATGGAGGCGGATAAAGTTGCAGGACCACTT
CTGCGCTCGGCCCTTCCGGCTGGCTGGTTTATTGCTGATAAATCTGGAGCCGGTGAGCGTGGGTCTCGCG
GTATCATTGCAGCACTGGGGCCAGATGGTAAGCCCTCCCGTATCGTAGTTATCTACACGACGGGGAGTCA
GGCAACTATGGATGAACGAAATAGACAGATCGCTGAGATAGGTGCCTCACTGATTAAGCATTGGTAACTG
TCAGACCAAGTTTACTCATATATACTTTAGATTGATTTAAAACTTCATTTTTAATTTAAAAGGATCTAGG
TGAAGATCCTTTTTGATAATCTCATGACCAAAATCCCTTAACGTGAGTTTTCGTTCCACTGAGCGTCAGA
CCCCGTAGAAAAGATCAAAGGATCTTCTTGAGATCCTTTTTTTCTGCGCGTAATCTGCTGCTTGCAAACA
AAAAAACCACCGCTACCAGCGGTGGTTTGTTTGCCGGATCAAGAGCTACCAACTCTTTTTCCGAAGGTAA
CTGGCTTCAGCAGAGCGCAGATACCAAATACTGTCCTTCTAGTGTAGCCGTAGTTAGGCCACCACTTCAA
GAACTCTGTAGCACCGCCTACATACCTCGCTCTGCTAATCCTGTTACCAGTGGCTGCTGCCAGTGGCGAT
AAGTCGTGTCTTACCGGGTTGGACTCAAGACGATAGTTACCGGATAAGGCGCAGCGGTCGGGCTGAACGG
GGGGTTCGTGCACACAGCCCAGCTTGGAGCGAACGACCTACACCGAACTGAGATACCTACAGCGTGAGCT
ATGAGAAAGCGCCACGCTTCCCGAAGGGAGAAAGGCGGACAGGTATCCGGTAAGCGGCAGGGTCGGAACA
GGAGAGCGCACGAGGGAGCTTCCAGGGGGAAACGCCTGGTATCTTTATAGTCCTGTCGGGTTTCGCCACC
TCTGACTTGAGCGTCGATTTTTGTGATGCTCGTCAGGGGGGCGGAGCCTATGGAAAAACGCCAGCAACGC
GGCCTTTTTACGGTTCCTGGCCTTTTGCTGGCCTTTTGCTCACATGTTCTTTCCTGCGTTATCCCCTGAT
TCTGTGGATAACCGTATTACCGCCTTTGAGTGAGCTGATACCGCTCGCCGCAGCCGAACGACCGAGCGCA
GCGAGTCAGTGAGCGAGGAAGCGGAAGAGCGCCCAATACGCAAACCGCCTCTCCCCGCGCGTTGGCCGAT
TCATTAATGCAGCTGGCACGACAGGTTTCCCGACTGGAAAGCGGGCAGTGAGCGCAACGCAATTAATGTG
AGTTAGCTCACTCATTAGGCACCCCAGGCTTTACACTTTATGCTTCCGGCTCGTATGTTGTGTGG
