>Addgene plasmid #80060 | pMT-myl7-cytoBirA-2A-mCherry_Ras | addgene partial sequence | sequence record 157425 | pBluescript-SK 5'-tctagaactagtggatc-3'
GAACCAGAGGTGTAAAGTACTTGAGTAATTTTACTTGATTACTGTACTTAAGTATTATTTTTGGGGATTT
TTACTTTACTTGAGTACAATTAAAAATCAATACTTTTACTTTTACTTAATTACATTTTTTTAGAAAAAAA
AGTACTTTTTACTCCTTACAATTTTATTTACAGTCAAAAAGTACTTATTTTTTGGAGATCACTTGGGCCC
GGCTCGAGTGTGACCAAAGCTTAAATCAGTTGTGTTAAATAAGAGACATTCAAAATAAATGTAAATGAGC
TCTCCAAATCAGCAGACTTAACATTCTTTAAAATGATTGATTCAATAGTGATACAAATCAGGCATAGCAG
TTGTAACTTTTGATAAATTACAGAAAATGTCAAATACAGAGAACCGATTCTTTTTTATGACACATCCAAG
CACACATTTAACACAATCCAGGCAAACCCCGAATTTCAGAGTCACAAGCACTGTTTGTACAAGAGCTTTG
CCTAAGGACGCACAGTCTCTATGAGTCCAGGTCGTTGGTTTCACTCTTATTTTAAACATGTGACATTTTT
CCTGCCATCCTGTCTTAGGCTGCTGTTTGCTTCATTTCATGTCACATTAATTTCCTCAGTAGCACCTTTT
ACACACACAGCCAATCTTTTCCAGAACATTCAATTGCTTTGAAGAGATAATGTGTGAACAAATCCATTTA
GAAAAGGAAAATTAAGAATTTGTAAAATCATCTGTAAATTGTTGGCATTCTTCTGTATATGAACATCACA
TCATTTACAGGTAAAGGTCTGGTCATTAATTATATGACAATTTACTGGTATTATTTTGTGAAAGGGGCTA
TTTTCAATGCATTCATCCATCCTTTTCATCCCTCAAATCTCTCATTCACGTCCCCCTCCCCATCTGC
