>Addgene plasmid #80060 | pMT-myl7-cytoBirA-2A-mCherry_Ras | addgene partial sequence | sequence record 157426 | EBV-rev 5'-GTGGTTTGTCCAAACTCATC-3'
CCGGTTAATACGACTCACTATAGGGAGTCCGGGTAATACGACTCACTATAGTTCTAGATCAGGAGAGCAC
ACACTTGCAGCTCATGCAGCCGGGGCCACTCTCATCAGGAGGGTTCAGCTTAGATCTTCCTCCTCCCTTG
TACAGCTCGTCCATGCCGCCGGTGGAGTGGCGGCCCTCGGCGCGTTCGTACTGTTCCACGATGGTGTAGT
CCTCGTTGTGGGAGGTGATGTCCAACTTGATGTTGACGTTGTAGGCGCCGGGCAGCTGCACGGGCTTCTT
GGCCTTGTAGGTGGTCTTGACCTCAGCGTCGTAGTGGCCGCCGTCCTTCAGCTTCAGCCTCTGCTTGATC
TCGCCCTTCAGGGCGCCGTCCTCGGGGTACATCCGCTCGGAGGAGGCCTCCCAGCCCATGGTCTTCTTCT
GCATTACGGGGCCGTCGGAGGGGAAGTTGGTGCCGCGCAGCTTCACCTTGTAGATGAACTCGCCGTCCTG
CAGGGAGGAGTCCTGGGTCACGGTCACCACGCCGCCGTCCTCGAAGTTCATCACGCGCTCCCACTTGAAG
CCCTCGGGGAAGGACAGCTTCAAGTAGTCGGGGATGTCGGCGGGGTGCTTCACGTAGGCCTTGGAGCCGT
ACATGAACTGAGGGGACAGGATGTCCCAGGCGAAGGGCAGGGGGCCACCCTTGGTCACCTTCAGCTTGGC
GGTCTGGGTGCCCTCGTAGGGGCGGCCCTCGCCCTCGCCCTCGATCTCGAACTCGTGGCCGTTCACGGAG
CCCTCCATGTGCACCTTGAAGCGCATGAACTCCTTGATGATGGCCATGTTATCCTCCTCGCCCTTGCTCA
CCATAGATCTGGGCCCGGGATTTTCCTCCACGTCCCCGCATGTTAGAAGACTTCCCCTGCCCTCTCCTGA
TCCGATATCTTTTTCTG
