>Addgene plasmid #80060 | pMT-myl7-cytoBirA-2A-mCherry_Ras | addgene partial sequence | sequence record 157963 | pGL3-R 5'-CTTGGCATTCCGGTACTGTT-3'
GCAAGTTTGCCCGGGTATGATGTTCCTGATTATGCTAGCCTCCCGGGTTACGATGTGCCCGACTATGCCT
CACTTCCAGGCAGATCTCCTATGAAGGATAACACCGTGCCACTGAAATTGATTGCCCTGTTAGCGAACGG
TGAATTTCACTCTGGCGAGCAGTTGGGTGAAACGCTGGGAATGAGCCGGGCGGCTATTAATAAACACATT
CAGACACTGCGTGACTGGGGCGTTGATGTCTTTACCGTTCCGGGTAAAGGATACAGCCTGCCTGAGCCTA
TCCAGTTACTTAATGCTAAACAGATATTGGGTCAGCTGGATGGCGGTAGTGTAGCCGTGCTGCCAGTGAT
TGACTCCACGAATCAGTACCTTCTTGATCGTATCGGAGAGCTTAAATCGGGCGATGCTTGCATTGCAGAA
TACCAGCAGGCTGGCCGTGGTCGCCGGGGTCGGAAATGGTTTTCGCCTTTTGGCGCAAACTTATATTTGT
CGATGTTCTGGCGTCTGGAACAAGGCCCGGCGGCGGCGATTGGTTTAAGTCTGGTTATCGGTATCGTGAT
GGCGGAAGTATTACGCAAGCTGGGTGCAGATAAAGTTCGTGTTAAATGGCCTAATGACCTCTATCTGCAG
GATCGCAAGCTGGCAGGCATTCTGGTGGAGCTGACTGGCAAAACTGGCGATGCGGCGCAAATAGTCATTG
GAGCCGGGATCAACATGGCAATGCGCCGTGTTGAAGAGAGTGTCGTTAATCAGGGGTGGATCACGCTGCA
GGAAGCGGGGATCAATCTCGATCGTAATACGTTGGCGGCCATGCTAATACGTGAATTACGTGCTGCGTTG
GAACTCTTCGAACAAGAAGGATTGGCACCTTATCTGTCGCGCTGGGAAAAGCTGGATAATTTTATTAATC
GCCCAGTGAAACTTATCATTGGTGATAAAGAAATATTTGGCATTT
